>Addgene plasmid #221428 | pENTR-MPP1 | addgene full sequence | sequence record 437154 | Addgene NGS Result
CAAATAATGATTTTATTTTGACTGATAGTGACCTGTTCGTTGCAACAGATTGATGAGCAATGCTTTTTTA
TAATGCCAACTTTGTACAAAAAAGCAGGCTCCACCATGACGCTCAAGGCCTCTGAAGGAGAAAGTGGCGG
TTCAATGCACACGGCGCTGTCTGACCTCTACTTGGAGCACCTGCTCCAAAAACGCTCTAGACCTGAGGCA
GTGAGTCACCCTCTGAATACCGTGACGGAGGACATGTACACCAACGGCTCTCCAGCCCCAGGATCTCCTG
CACAGGTCAAGGGTCAGGAGGTGAGGAAAGTACGTTTAATACAGTTCGAGAAAGTGACAGAGGAACCAAT
GGGCATTACCCTGAAGCTGAATGAGAAGCAGTCCTGTACAGTGGCAAGAATTCTTCACGGTGGCATGATA
CATCGGCAGGGGTCCCTGCACGTCGGGGACGAGATACTGGAGATTAATGGCACCAACGTAACTAACCATA
GCGTGGACCAGCTGCAGAAGGCCATGAAAGAAACTAAAGGGATGATCAGTCTGAAAGTGATCCCAAACCA
GCAGTCTCGACTGCCCGCACTGCAAATGTTTATGCGTGCCCAGTTCGATTATGACCCCAAGAAGGATAAT
CTTATCCCATGCAAAGAGGCCGGGCTGAAGTTTGCCACTGGTGACATCATCCAGATTATCAATAAGGATG
ACAGCAACTGGTGGCAGGGCAGGGTGGAAGGAAGCTCTAAAGAATCTGCTGGTCTTATCCCCTCCCCTGA
GCTGCAAGAGTGGCGAGTCGCATCTATGGCACAAAGCGCTCCCAGTGAAGCCCCCAGCTGCTCACCTTTC
GGAAAAAAGAAAAAGTATAAGGATAAATACCTTGCCAAGCACTCCAGCATCTTCGATCAGTTGGATGTTG
TCAGTTACGAAGAAGTTGTCAGGCTGCCCGCCTTCAAAAGAAAAACACTGGTGCTGATCGGGGCCAGTGG
AGTTGGAAGAAGTCACATTAAGAACGCATTGTTATCTCAAAATCCGGAGAAGTTCGTGTATCCTGTTCCA
TATACTACACGGCCACCTCGTAAGTCCGAGGAAGATGGCAAAGAGTATCATTTCATCTCTACTGAGGAAA
TGACCAGAAACATCAGCGCAAACGAGTTCCTTGAATTCGGATCATATCAGGGTAATATGTTCGGAACAAA
GTTCGAGACTGTGCACCAGATTCACAAGCAGAATAAAATCGCGATCCTCGACATTGAGCCCCAGACCCTC
AAGATCGTGCGGACTGCCGAACTGTCCCCGTTTATCGTGTTTATCGCTCCCACTGATCAGGGAACCCAGA
CTGAAGCCTTACAGCAGCTCCAAAAGGACTCTGAAGCGATCCGGAGCCAATATGCGCACTACTTCGACTT
GTCATTAGTAAATAACGGGGTAGACGAAACGCTGAAGAAGCTTCAGGAGGCTTTCGACCAAGCCTGCTCT
AGTCCCCAATGGGTCCCTGTTTCCTGGGTTTACGACCCAGCTTTCTTGTACAAAGTTGGCATTATAAGAA
AGCATTGCTTATCAATTTGTTGCAACGAACAGGTCACTATCAGTCAAAATAAAATCATTATTTGAGGCTA
GGTGGAGGCTCAGTGATGATAAGTCTGCGATGGTGGATGCATGTGTCATGGTCATAGCTGTTTCCTGTGT
GAAATTGTTATCCGCTCAGAGGGCACAATCCTATTCCGCGCTATCCGACAATCTCCAAGACATTAGGTGG
AGTTCAGTTCGGCGTATGGCATATGTCGCTGGAAAGAACATGTGAGCAAAAGGCCAGCAAAAGGCCAGGA
ACCGTAAAAAGGCCGCGTTGCTGGCGTTTTTCCATAGGCTCCGCCCCCCTGACGAGCATCACAAAAATCG
ACGCTCAAGTCAGAGGTGGCGAAACCCGACAGGACTATAAAGATACCAGGCGTTTCCCCCTGGAAGCTCC
CTCGTGCGCTCTCCTGTTCCGACCCTGCCGCTTACCGGATACCTGTCCGCCTTTCTCCCTTCGGGAAGCG
TGGCGCTTTCTCATAGCTCACGCTGTAGGTATCTCAGTTCGGTGTAGGTCGTTCGCTCCAAGCTGGGCTG
TGTGCACGAACCCCCCGTTCAGCCCGACCGCTGCGCCTTATCCGGTAACTATCGTCTTGAGTCCAACCCG
GTAAGACACGACTTATCGCCACTGGCAGCAGCCACTGGTAACAGGATTAGCAGAGCGAGGTATGTAGGCG
GTGCTACAGAGTTCTTGAAGTGGTGGCCTAACTACGGCTACACTAGAAGAACAGTATTTGGTATCTGCGC
TCTGCTGAAGCCAGTTACCTTCGGAAAAAGAGTTGGTAGCTCTTGATCCGGCAAACAAACCACCGCTGGT
AGCGGTGGTTTTTTTGTTTGCAAGCAGCAGATTACGCGCAGAAAAAAAGGATCTCAAGAAGATCCTTTGA
TCTTTTCTACGGGGTCTGACGCTCTATTCAACAAAGCCGCCGTCCCGTCAAGTCAGCGTAAATGGGTAGG
GGGCTTCAAATCGTCCGCTCTGCCAGTGTTACAACCAATTAACAAATTCTGATTAGAAAAACTCATCGAG
CATCAAATGAAACTGCAATTTATTCATATCAGGATTATCAATACCATATTTTTGAAAAAGCCGTTTCTGT
AATGAAGGAGAAAACTCACCGAGGCAGTTCCATAGGATGGCAAGATCCTGGTATCGGTCTGCGATTCCGA
CTCGTCCAACATCAATACAACCTATTAATTTCCCCTCGTCAAAAATAAGGTTATCAAGTGAGAAATCACC
ATGAGTGACGACTGAATCCGGTGAGAATGGCAAAAGCTTATGCATTTCTTTCCAGACTTGTTCAACAGGC
CAGCCATTACGCTCGTCATCAAAATCACTCGCATCAACCAAACCGTTATTCATTCGTGATTGCGCCTGAG
CGAGACGAAATACGCGATCGCTGTTAAAAGGACAATTACAAACAGGAATCGAATGCAACCGGCGCAGGAA
CACTGCCAGCGCATCAACAATATTTTCACCTGAATCAGGATATTCTTCTAATACCTGGAATGCTGTTTTC
CCGGGGATCGCAGTGGTGAGTAACCATGCATCATCAGGAGTACGGATAAAATGCTTGATGGTCGGAAGAG
GCATAAATTCCGTCAGCCAGTTTAGTCTGACCATCTCATCTGTAACATCATTGGCAACGCTACCTTTGCC
ATGTTTCAGAAACAACTCTGGCGCATCGGGCTTCCCATACAATCGATAGATTGTCGCACCTGATTGCCCG
ACATTATCGCGAGCCCATTTATACCCATATAAATCAGCATCCATGTTGGAATTTAATCGCGGCCTCGAGC
AAGACGTTTCCCGTTGAATATGGCTCATAACACCCCTTGTATTACTGTTTATGTAAGCAGACAGTTTTAT
TGTTCATGATGATATATTTTTATCTTGTGCAATGTAACATCAGAGATTTTGAGACACAACGTGGCTTTCC
CCCGCCGCTCTAGAACTAGTGGATCCAAATAAAACGAAAGGCTCAGTCGAAAGACTGGGCCTTTCGTTTT
ATCTGTTGTTTGTCGCATTATACGAGACGTCCAGGTTGGGATACCTGAAACAAAACCCATCGTACGGCCA
AGGAAGTCTCCAATAACTGTGATCCACCACAAGCGCCAGGGTTTTCCCAGTCACGACGTTGTAAAACGAC
GGCCAGTCATGCATAATCCGCACGCATCTGGAATAAGGAAGTGCCATTCCGCCTGACCT
Features (pLannotate 1.2.2; 8 found; start..end, strand, type, name):
      1..100     +  protein_bind   attL1: mutant version of attL; recombination site for the Gateway® LR reaction LR Clonase™
    106..1503    +  CDS            MPP1: EM55_HUMAN - Also known as DXS552E, EMP55. Experimental evidence at protein level: Swiss-Prot protein existence level 1. Essential regulator of neutrophil polarity. Regulates neutrophil polarization by regulating AKT1 phosphorylation through a mechanism that is independent of PIK3CG activity (By similarity). From Homo sapiens (Human).
   1505..1604    -  protein_bind   attL2: mutant version of attL; recombination site for the Gateway® LR reaction LR Clonase™
   1849..2437    -  rep_origin     ori: high-copy-number ColE1/pMB1/pBR322/pUC origin of replication
   2573..3388    -  CDS            KanR: aminoglycoside phosphotransferase; aph(3')-Ia; confers resistance to kanamycin in bacteria or G418 (Geneticin®) in eukaryotes
   3504..3526    +  misc_feature   MCS (fragment): pBluescript multiple cloning site
   3526..3572    +  terminator     rrnB T1 terminator: transcription terminator T1 from the E. coli rrnB gene
   3674..3717    -  CDS            lacZα (fragment): LacZα fragment of β-galactosidase; lacZ fragment
