[The description below was written by a language model from this plasmid's Addgene catalogue record and pLannotate feature annotations shown in this document.]
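Description:
pENTR-MPP1 is a Gateway entry clone built on a pENTR backbone synthesized by Twist Bioscience, carrying a codon-optimized open reading frame for human MPP1 (also known as EMP55 or p55). MPP1 is annotated in the record as a regulator of neutrophil polarity that acts through AKT1 phosphorylation. The sequenced plasmid is about 3.8 kb. It replicates in E. coli from a high-copy ColE1/pUC-type origin and is selected with kanamycin through an aph(3')-Ia aminoglycoside phosphotransferase gene.

The 1,398 bp MPP1 coding sequence sits directly between attL1 and attL2 sites, with only a few bases of spacer on either side. These attL sites are the substrates for the LR Clonase reaction, which transfers the ORF directionally into any attR-containing destination vector while preserving orientation and reading frame. No promoter, tag or reporter is annotated around the insert, so although the catalogue lists the vector type as mammalian expression, the plasmid is not itself an expression construct. Promoter, fusion tags and eukaryotic selection would all come from the chosen destination vector. The record does not state whether the ORF retains a stop codon. The remaining annotated features are an rrnB T1 transcription terminator upstream of attL1, which insulates the insert from read-through transcription in bacteria, and short residual fragments of a pBluescript-type multiple cloning site and lacZα, which are backbone remnants. M13 forward and reverse primer sites are listed for sequencing across the insert.

The plasmid was deposited as part of a consortium resource focused on solute carrier transporters and drug discovery. Its stated purpose is to serve as a source clone for subcloning MPP1 into custom expression vectors.
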