Addgene plasmid #221428: pENTR-MPP1
Purpose: Gateway entry clone with codon-optimized ORF sequence for subcloning into custom expression vectors
Depositing lab: RESOLUTE Consortium & Giulio Superti-Furga. Depositing organization: CeMM Research Center for Molecular Medicine. Publication: The RESOLUTE consortium: unlocking SLC transporters for drug discovery. Superti-Furga G, Lackner D, Wiedmer T, Ingles-Prieto A, Barbosa B, Girardi E, Goldmann U, Gurtl B, Klavins K, Klimek C, Lindinger S, Lineiro-Retes E, Muller AC, Onstein S, Redinger G, Reil D, Sedlyarov V, Wolf G, Crawford M, Everley R, ... Steppan CM. Nat Rev Drug Discov. 2020 Jul;19(7):429-430. doi: 10.1038/d41573-020-00056-6. PubMed 32265506.
Backbone
  Vector backbone: pENTR
  Backbone manufacturer: Twist Bioscience
  Vector type: Mammalian Expression
Growth in bacteria
  Bacterial resistance: Kanamycin, 50 μg/mL
  Growth temperature: 37°C
  Growth strain: NEB Stable
  Copy number: High Copy
Gene/Insert
  Gene/Insert name: MPP1
  Species: H. sapiens (human)
  Insert size (bp): 1398
  Entrez Gene: MPP1 (a.k.a. AAG12, DXS552E, EMP55, MRG1, PEMP)
  Cloning method: Gateway Cloning
  Sequencing primers: 5′ M13; 3′ M13r
Terms and licenses: Academic/Nonprofit Terms; Industry Terms: Not Available to Industry
Depositor comments: RESOLUTE ID: PD0552-Q
How to cite: pENTR-MPP1 was a gift from RESOLUTE Consortium & Giulio Superti-Furga (Addgene plasmid # 221428 ; http://n2t.net/addgene:221428 ; RRID:Addgene_221428)
