>Addgene plasmid #221428 | pENTR-MPP1 | depositor partial sequence | sequence record 433727 | MPP1 ORF
ATGACGCTCAAGGCCTCTGAAGGAGAAAGTGGCGGTTCAATGCACACGGCGCTGTCTGACCTCTACTTGG
AGCACCTGCTCCAAAAACGCTCTAGACCTGAGGCAGTGAGTCACCCTCTGAATACCGTGACGGAGGACAT
GTACACCAACGGCTCTCCAGCCCCAGGATCTCCTGCACAGGTCAAGGGTCAGGAGGTGAGGAAAGTACGT
TTAATACAGTTCGAGAAAGTGACAGAGGAACCAATGGGCATTACCCTGAAGCTGAATGAGAAGCAGTCCT
GTACAGTGGCAAGAATTCTTCACGGTGGCATGATACATCGGCAGGGGTCCCTGCACGTCGGGGACGAGAT
ACTGGAGATTAATGGCACCAACGTAACTAACCATAGCGTGGACCAGCTGCAGAAGGCCATGAAAGAAACT
AAAGGGATGATCAGTCTGAAAGTGATCCCAAACCAGCAGTCTCGACTGCCCGCACTGCAAATGTTTATGC
GTGCCCAGTTCGATTATGACCCCAAGAAGGATAATCTTATCCCATGCAAAGAGGCCGGGCTGAAGTTTGC
CACTGGTGACATCATCCAGATTATCAATAAGGATGACAGCAACTGGTGGCAGGGCAGGGTGGAAGGAAGC
TCTAAAGAATCTGCTGGTCTTATCCCCTCCCCTGAGCTGCAAGAGTGGCGAGTCGCATCTATGGCACAAA
GCGCTCCCAGTGAAGCCCCCAGCTGCTCACCTTTCGGAAAAAAGAAAAAGTATAAGGATAAATACCTTGC
CAAGCACTCCAGCATCTTCGATCAGTTGGATGTTGTCAGTTACGAAGAAGTTGTCAGGCTGCCCGCCTTC
AAAAGAAAAACACTGGTGCTGATCGGGGCCAGTGGAGTTGGAAGAAGTCACATTAAGAACGCATTGTTAT
CTCAAAATCCGGAGAAGTTCGTGTATCCTGTTCCATATACTACACGGCCACCTCGTAAGTCCGAGGAAGA
TGGCAAAGAGTATCATTTCATCTCTACTGAGGAAATGACCAGAAACATCAGCGCAAACGAGTTCCTTGAA
TTCGGATCATATCAGGGTAATATGTTCGGAACAAAGTTCGAGACTGTGCACCAGATTCACAAGCAGAATA
AAATCGCGATCCTCGACATTGAGCCCCAGACCCTCAAGATCGTGCGGACTGCCGAACTGTCCCCGTTTAT
CGTGTTTATCGCTCCCACTGATCAGGGAACCCAGACTGAAGCCTTACAGCAGCTCCAAAAGGACTCTGAA
GCGATCCGGAGCCAATATGCGCACTACTTCGACTTGTCATTAGTAAATAACGGGGTAGACGAAACGCTGA
AGAAGCTTCAGGAGGCTTTCGACCAAGCCTGCTCTAGTCCCCAATGGGTCCCTGTTTCCTGGGTTTAC
